>Addgene plasmid #81366 | pDONR223_OTUD6A_p.V211M | addgene full sequence | sequence record 167781 | Addgene NGS Result
GGCAGTTCCCTACTCTCGCGTTAACGCTAGCATGGATGTTTTCCCAGTCACGACGTTGTAAAACGACGGC
CAGTCTTAAGCTCGGGCCCCAAATAATGATTTTATTTTGACTGATAGTGACCTGTTCGTTGCAACAAATT
GATGAGCAATGCTTTTTTATAATGCCAACTTTGTACAAAAAAGTTGGCACCATGGATGATCCGAAGAGTG
AACAGCAGCGCATACTGCGCCGCCACCAACGCGAGAGGCAGGAGCTGCAGGCCCAGATCCGGAGCTTAAA
AAACTCGGTCCCCAAGACCGACAAGACGAAAAGAAAGCAGTTGCTCCAAGACGTGGCCCGCATGGAGGCC
GAGATGGCTCAGAAGCACCGGCAGGAGCTGGAGAAGTTCCAAGACGACAGTAGCATTGAATCTGTCGTCG
AAGACCTGGCCAAGATGAATCTGGAAAACCGGCCTCCCCGCTCCTCCAAAGCCCACAGAAAGAGAGAAAG
AATGGAGTCCGAGGAGAGGGAGCGCCAGGAGAGCATCTTCCAGGCTGAGATGTCGGAGCACCTGGCCGGC
TTCAAGCGCGAGGAGGAGGAGAAGCTCGCCGCCATCCTGGGAGCCAGGGGTCTGGAGATGAAAGCGATCC
CGGCCGACGGCCACTGCATGTACCGCGCCATCCAAGACCAGCTGGTGTTCAGCGTGTCTGTGGAGATGCT
GCGCTGCCGCACCGCCAGCTACATGAAGAAGCACGTCGACGAGTTCCTGCCCTTCTTCAGCAACCCCGAG
ACCAGCGACTCCTTCGGCTACGACGACTTCATGATCTACTGCGACAACATCATGCGCACCACGGCATGGG
GAGGCCAGCTGGAGCTGAGGGCCCTGTCGCACGTCCTGAAGACCCCCATCGAGGTGATCCAGGCCGACTC
GCCCACCTTGATCATCGGGGAGGAGTACGTCAAGAAGCCGATCATCCTGGTCTACCTGCGCTATGCCTAC
AGCCTCGGCGAGCACTACAACTCCGTGACACCGCTCGAGGCCGGCGCCGCCGGGGGCGTGCTCCCGCGTC
TCCTGTGATTGCCAACTTTCTTGTACAAAGTTGTCATTATAAGAAAGCATTGCTTATCAATTTGTTGCAA
CGAACAGGTCACTATCAGTCAAAATAAAATCATTATTTGCCATCCAGCTGATATCCCCTATAGTGAGTCG
TATTACATGGTCATAGCTGTTTCCTGGCAGCTCTGGCCCGTGTCTCAAAATCTCTGATGTTACATTGCAC
AAGATAAAAATATATCATCATGCCTCCTCTAGACCAGCCAGGACAGAAATGCCTCGACTTCGCTGCTACC
CAAGGTTGCCGGGTGACGCACACCGTGGAAACGGATGAAGGCACGAACCCAGTGGACATAAGCCTGTTCG
GTTCGTAAGCTGTAATGCAAGTAGCGTATGCGCTCACGCAACTGGTCCAGAACCTTGACCGAACGCAGCG
GTGGTAACGGCGCAGTGGCGGTTTTCATGGCTTGTTATGACTGTTTTTTTGGGGTACAGTCTATGCCTCG
GGCATCCAAGCAGCAAGCGCGTTACGCCGTGGGTCGATGTTTGATGTTATGGAGCAGCAACGATGTTACG
CAGCAGGGCAGTCGCCCTAAAACAAAGTTAAACATTATGAGGGAAGCGGTGATCGCCGAAGTATCGACTC
AACTATCAGAGGTAGTTGGCGTCATCGAGCGCCATCTCGAACCGACGTTGCTGGCCGTACATTTGTACGG
CTCCGCAGTGGATGGCGGCCTGAAGCCACACAGTGATATTGATTTGCTGGTTACGGTGACCGTAAGGCTT
GATGAAACAACGCGGCGAGCTTTGATCAACGACCTTTTGGAAACTTCGGCTTCCCCTGGAGAGAGCGAGA
TTCTCCGCGCTGTAGAAGTCACCATTGTTGTGCACGACGACATCATTCCGTGGCGTTATCCAGCTAAGCG
CGAACTGCAATTTGGAGAATGGCAGCGCAATGACATTCTTGCAGGTATCTTCGAGCCAGCCACGATCGAC
ATTGATCTGGCTATCTTGCTGACAAAAGCAAGAGAACATAGCGTTGCCTTGGTAGGTCCAGCGGCGGAGG
AACTCTTTGATCCGGTTCCTGAACAGGATCTATTTGAGGCGCTAAATGAAACCTTAACGCTATGGAACTC
GCCGCCCGACTGGGCTGGCGATGAGCGAAATGTAGTGCTTACGTTGTCCCGCATTTGGTACAGCGCAGTA
ACCGGCAAAATCGCGCCGAAGGATGTCGCTGCCGACTGGGCAATGGAGCGCCTGCCGGCCCAGTATCAGC
CCGTCATACTTGAAGCTAGACAGGCTTATCTTGGACAAGAAGAAGATCGCTTGGCCTCGCGCGCAGATCA
GTTGGAAGAATTTGTCCACTACGTGAAAGGCGAGATCACCAAGGTAGTCGGCAAATAACCCTCGAGCCAC
CCATGACCAAAATCCCTTAACGTGAGTTACGCGTCGTTCCACTGAGCGTCAGACCCCGTAGAAAAGATCA
AAGGATCTTCTTGAGATCCTTTTTTTCTGCGCGTAATCTGCTGCTTGCAAACAAAAAAACCACCGCTACC
AGCGGTGGTTTGTTTGCCGGATCAAGAGCTACCAACTCTTTTTCCGAAGGTAACTGGCTTCAGCAGAGCG
CAGATACCAAATACTGTTCTTCTAGTGTAGCCGTAGTTAGGCCACCACTTCAAGAACTCTGTAGCACCGC
CTACATACCTCGCTCTGCTAATCCTGTTACCAGTGGCTGCTGCCAGTGGCGATAAGTCGTGTCTTACCGG
GTTGGACTCAAGACGATAGTTACCGGATAAGGCGCAGCGGTCGGGCTGAACGGGGGGTTCGTGCACACAG
CCCAGCTTGGAGCGAACGACCTACACCGAACTGAGATACCTACAGCGTGAGCTATGAGAAAGCGCCACGC
TTCCCGAAGGGAGAAAGGCGGACAGGTATCCGGTAAGCGGCAGGGTCGGAACAGGAGAGCGCACGAGGGA
GCTTCCAGGGGGAAACGCCTGGTATCTTTATAGTCCTGTCGGGTTTCGCCACCTCTGACTTGAGCGTCGA
TTTTTGTGATGCTCGTCAGGGGGGCGGAGCCTATGGAAAAACGCCAGCAACGCGGCCTTTTTACGGTTCC
TGGCCTTTTGCTGGCCTTTTGCTCACATGTTCTTTCCTGCGTTATCCCCTGATTCTGTGGATAACCGTAT
TACCGCCTTTGAGTGAGCTGATACCGCTCGCCGCAGCCGAACGACCGAGCGCAGCGAGTCAGTGAGCGAG
GAAGCGGAAGAGCGCCCAATACGCAAACCGCCTCTCCCCGCGCGTTGGCCGATTCATTAATGCAGCTGGC
ACGACAGGTTTCCCGACTGGAAAGCGGGCAGTGAGCGCAACGCAATTAATACGCGTACCGCTAGCCAGGA
AGAGTTTGTAGAAACGCAAAAAGGCCATCCGTCAGGATGGCCTTCTGCTTAGTTTGATGCCTGGCAGTTT
ATGGCGGGCGTCCTGCCCGCCACCCTCCGGGCCGTTGCTTCACAACGTTCAAATCCGCTCCCGGCGGATT
TGTCCTACTCAGGAGAGCGTTCACCGACAAACAACAGATAAAACGAAAGGCCCAGTCTTCCGACTGAGCC
TTTCGTTTTATTTGATGCCT
Features (pLannotate 1.2.2; 12 found; start..end, strand, type, name):
     38..74      -  CDS            lacZα (fragment): LacZα fragment of β-galactosidase; lacZ fragment
     91..186     +  protein_bind   attL3: mutant version of attL; recombination site for the Gateway® LR reaction LR Clonase™
    192..1055    +  CDS            OTUD6A: OTU6A_HUMAN - Also known as DUBA2. Experimental evidence at protein level: Swiss-Prot protein existence level 1. Deubiquitinating enzyme that hydrolyzes 'Lys-27'-, 'Lys- 29'- and 'Lys-33'-linked polyubiquitin chains. Also able to hydrolyze 'Lys-11'-linked ubiquitin chains. From Homo sapiens (Human).
   1066..1159    -  protein_bind   attL2 (fragment): mutant version of attL; recombination site for the Gateway® LR reaction LR Clonase™
   1177..1195    -  promoter       T7 promoter: promoter for bacteriophage T7 RNA polymerase
   1385..1408    +  promoter       Pc promoter (fragment): intI1 (promoter lies within the coding sequence); class 1 integron promoter
   1584..1640    +  CDS            GmR (fragment): gentamycin acetyltransferase; aacC1; confers resistance to gentamycin
   1647..2438    +  CDS            SmR: aminoglycoside adenylyltransferase (Murphy, 1985); aadA; confers resistance to spectinomycin and streptomycin
   2531..3119    +  rep_origin     ori: high-copy-number ColE1/pMB1/pBR322/pUC origin of replication
   3302..3394    +  CDS            lacI (fragment): lac repressor; lacI; The lac repressor binds to the lac operator to inhibit transcription in E. coli. This inhibition can be relieved by adding lactose or isopropyl-β-D-thiogalactopyranoside (IPTG).
   3449..3476    -  terminator     rrnB T2 terminator: transcription terminator T2 from the E. coli rrnB gene
   3608..3651    +  terminator     rrnB T1 terminator: Escherichia coli rrnB; transcription terminator T1 from the E. coli rrnB gene
