[The description below was written by a language model from this plasmid's Addgene catalogue record and pLannotate feature annotations shown in this document.]
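Description:
pDONR223_OTUD6A_p.V211M is a Gateway entry clone built on the Invitrogen pDONR223 backbone and carrying a mutant allele of human OTUD6A (also known as DUBA2), a deubiquitinating enzyme annotated as cleaving Lys-27-, Lys-29-, Lys-33- and Lys-11-linked polyubiquitin chains. The open reading frame, based on the reference transcript given in the record, bears a V211M substitution and is in the "closed" configuration, meaning a stop codon immediately follows the coding sequence, so any C-terminal tag supplied by a destination vector would not be translated. The sequenced plasmid is about 3.7 kb. It replicates in E. coli at high copy from a ColE1/pUC-type origin and is selected with spectinomycin through the aadA (SmR) aminoglycoside adenylyltransferase gene, which sits downstream of a fragment of a class 1 integron Pc promoter and a remnant of a gentamicin resistance gene.

The insert has no promoter of its own and is not meant to be expressed from this plasmid. It is flanked by attL recombination sites (the automated annotation labels them attL3 and a partial attL2). These sites allow an LR Clonase reaction to move the ORF directionally into any compatible Gateway destination vector for expression. A T7 promoter lies just outside one att site, rrnB T1 and T2 terminators insulate the cassette from read-through transcription, and short lacZα and lacI fragments are backbone remnants. The plasmid belongs to the Target Accelerator Plasmid Collection, which was assembled for systematic functional testing of rare cancer-associated variants. It serves as a source clone for generating expression constructs of this OTUD6A allele.
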