Addgene plasmid #81366: pDONR223_OTUD6A_p.V211M
Purpose: Gateway Donor vector containing OTUD6A , part of the Target Accelerator Plasmid Collection.
Depositing lab: Jesse Boehm & William Hahn & David Root. Depositing organization: Broad Institute. Publication: Systematic Functional Interrogation of Rare Cancer Variants Identifies Oncogenic Alleles. Kim E, Ilic N, Shrestha Y, Zou L, Kamburov A, Zhu C, Yang X, Lubonja R, Tran N, Nguyen C, Lawrence MS, Piccioni F, Bagul M, Doench JG, Chouinard CR, Wu X, Hogstrom L, Natoli T, Tamayo P, Horn H, Corsello SM, Lage K, Root DE, Subramanian A, Golub TR, Getz G, Boehm JS, Hahn WC. Cancer Discov. 2016 Jul;6(7):714-26. doi: 10.1158/2159-8290.CD-16-0160. Epub 2016 May 4. PubMed 27147599.
Backbone
  Vector backbone: pDONR223
  Backbone manufacturer: Invitrogen
  Backbone size w/o insert (bp): 2790
  Vector type: Gateway Entry vector
Growth in bacteria
  Bacterial resistance: Spectinomycin, 50 μg/mL
  Growth temperature: 37°C
  Growth strain: DH5alpha
  Copy number: High Copy
Gene/Insert
  Gene/Insert name: OTUD6A
  Species: H. sapiens (human)
  Mutation: V211M
  GenBank ID: NM_207320.2
  Entrez Gene: OTUD6A (a.k.a. DUBA2, HSHIN6)
  Promoter: None
  Cloning method: Gateway Cloning
  Sequencing primers: 5′ M13pUC-fwd; 3′ M13-Rev
Terms and licenses: Academic/Nonprofit Terms; Industry Terms: Not Available to Industry
Depositor comments: Closed state: stop codon immediately follows insert
How to cite: pDONR223_OTUD6A_p.V211M was a gift from Jesse Boehm & William Hahn & David Root (Addgene plasmid # 81366 ; http://n2t.net/addgene:81366 ; RRID:Addgene_81366)
