>Addgene plasmid #81366 | pDONR223_OTUD6A_p.V211M | depositor partial sequence | sequence record 154685 | Insert sequence
ATGGATGATCCGAAGAGTGAACAGCAGCGCATACTGCGCCGCCACCAACGCGAGAGGCAGGAGCTGCAGG
CCCAGATCCGGAGCTTAAAAAACTCGGTCCCCAAGACCGACAAGACGAAAAGAAAGCAGTTGCTCCAAGA
CGTGGCCCGCATGGAGGCCGAGATGGCTCAGAAGCACCGGCAGGAGCTGGAGAAGTTCCAAGACGACAGT
AGCATTGAATCTGTCGTCGAAGACCTGGCCAAGATGAATCTGGAAAACCGGCCTCCCCGCTCCTCCAAAG
CCCACAGAAAGAGAGAAAGAATGGAGTCCGAGGAGAGGGAGCGCCAGGAGAGCATCTTCCAGGCTGAGAT
GTCGGAGCACCTGGCCGGCTTCAAGCGCGAGGAGGAGGAGAAGCTCGCCGCCATCCTGGGAGCCAGGGGT
CTGGAGATGAAAGCGATCCCGGCCGACGGCCACTGCATGTACCGCGCCATCCAAGACCAGCTGGTGTTCA
GCGTGTCTGTGGAGATGCTGCGCTGCCGCACCGCCAGCTACATGAAGAAGCACGTCGACGAGTTCCTGCC
CTTCTTCAGCAACCCCGAGACCAGCGACTCCTTCGGCTACGACGACTTCATGATCTACTGCGACAACATC
ATGCGCACCACGGCATGGGGAGGCCAGCTGGAGCTGAGGGCCCTGTCGCACGTCCTGAAGACCCCCATCG
AGGTGATCCAGGCCGACTCGCCCACCTTGATCATCGGGGAGGAGTACGTCAAGAAGCCGATCATCCTGGT
CTACCTGCGCTATGCCTACAGCCTCGGCGAGCACTACAACTCCGTGACACCGCTCGAGGCCGGCGCCGCC
GGGGGCGTGCTCCCGCGTCTCCTG
